Addgene plasmid #210372: GLG1-EGFP
Purpose: Expresses GLG1 fused with EGFP in mammalian cells
Depositing lab: Michele Pagano. Publication: The REEP5/TRAM1 complex binds SARS-CoV-2 NSP3 and promotes virus replication. Li J, Gui Q, Liang FX, Sall J, Zhang Q, Duan Y, Dhabaria A, Askenazi M, Ueberheide B, Stapleford KA, Pagano M. J Virol. 2023 Sep 28:e0050723. doi: 10.1128/jvi.00507-23. PubMed 37768083.
Backbone
  Vector backbone: pEGFP-N1
  Backbone size w/o insert (bp): 4700
  Total vector size (bp): 8300
  Vector type: Mammalian Expression
  Selectable markers: Neomycin (select with G418)
Growth in bacteria
  Bacterial resistance: Kanamycin, 50 μg/mL
  Growth temperature: 37°C
  Growth strain: DH5alpha
  Copy number: High Copy
Gene/Insert
  Gene/Insert name: GLG1
  Species: H. sapiens (human)
  Insert size (bp): 3537
  GenBank ID: NM_001145667.2
  Entrez Gene: GLG1 (a.k.a. CFR-1, ESL-1, MG-160, MG160)
  Tag / fusion protein: EGFP (C terminal on insert)
  Cloning method: Ligation Independent Cloning
  Sequencing primers: 5′ CMV-F; 3′ EGFP (Cterm)
Resource information
  A portion of this plasmid was derived from a plasmid made by: Horizon Discovery MHS6278-202808913
Terms and licenses: Academic/Nonprofit Terms; Industry Terms: Not Available to Industry
How to cite: GLG1-EGFP was a gift from Michele Pagano (Addgene plasmid # 210372 ; http://n2t.net/addgene:210372 ; RRID:Addgene_210372)
