[The description below was written by a language model from this plasmid's Addgene catalogue record and pLannotate feature annotations shown in this document.]
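Description:
GLG1-EGFP is a mammalian expression plasmid built on the pEGFP-N1 backbone that produces human GLG1 (Golgi glycoprotein 1, also known as CFR-1, ESL-1 or MG-160) fused at its C terminus to a green fluorescent protein. The roughly 3.5 kb GLG1 coding sequence was inserted by ligation-independent cloning into the multiple cloning site, directly downstream of the human cytomegalovirus immediate-early enhancer and promoter. It is followed after a short linker by the fluorescent protein reading frame and an SV40 polyadenylation signal. The catalogue entry calls the tag EGFP, whereas automated annotation of the sequenced plasmid matched it to mEGFP, the A206K monomeric variant. The record does not resolve which is correct. The sequenced plasmid is about 8.2 kb, close to the stated total of 8.3 kb.

The remainder is standard pEGFP-N1 architecture. A high-copy ColE1/pUC-type origin supports propagation in E. coli, and an f1 origin is also present. A single Tn5 aminoglycoside phosphotransferase gene (NeoR/KanR) is preceded by both a bacterial bla promoter and the SV40 enhancer/early promoter and is terminated by the HSV TK poly(A) signal. It therefore confers kanamycin resistance in bacteria and G418 resistance in transfected mammalian cells, allowing stable line selection. Short annotated fragments of large T antigen, ble and bGH poly(A) appear to be backbone remnants or partial annotation matches rather than functional elements.

The construct is intended for transient or stable expression of fluorescently labelled GLG1 in mammalian cells, for example to visualise its localisation. It was deposited in connection with a study of host REEP5/TRAM1 interactions with SARS-CoV-2 NSP3, though its specific role in that work is not stated in the record.
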