Features (pLannotate 1.2.2; 15 found; start..end, strand, type, name):
     54..357     +  enhancer       CMV enhancer: human cytomegalovirus immediate early enhancer
    358..561     +  promoter       CMV promoter: human cytomegalovirus (CMV) immediate early promoter
    584..611     +  misc_feature   MCS (fragment): multiple cloning site
    612..4148    +  CDS            GLG1: GSLG1_HUMAN - Also known as CFR1, ESL1, MG160. Experimental evidence at protein level: Swiss-Prot protein existence level 1. Binds fibroblast growth factor and E-selectin (cell-adhesion lectin on endothelial cells mediating the binding of neutrophils). From Homo sapiens (Human).
   4170..4889    +  CDS            mEGFP: enhanced GFP with monomerizing A206K mutation (Zacharias et al., 2002) mammalian codon-optimized
   4906..4989    +  CDS            large T antigen (fragment): large T antigen from SV40 (simian virus 40)
   5012..5133    +  polyA_signal   SV40 poly(A) signal: SV40 polyadenylation signal
   5167..5595    -  rep_origin     f1 ori (sequence partly withheld): f1 bacteriophage origin of replication; arrow indicates direction of (+) strand synthesis
   5622..5726    +  promoter       AmpR promoter: bla
   5728..6085    +  promoter       SV40 promoter: SV40 enhancer and early promoter
   6120..6914    +  CDS            NeoR/KanR: aminoglycoside phosphotransferase from Tn5; aph(3')-II (or nptII); confers resistance to neomycin, kanamycin, and G418 (Geneticin®)
   6935..7087    +  CDS            ble (fragment): BLE_KLEPN - Experimental evidence at protein level: Swiss-Prot protein existence level 1. Binding protein with a strong affinity to the bleomycin family of antibiotics. Binds to CL990; an antimitotic-antibiotic compound. From Klebsiella pneumoniae.
   7146..7193    +  polyA_signal   HSV TK poly(A) signal: herpes simplex virus thymidine kinase polyadenylation signal (Cole and Stacy, 1985)
   7284..7300    -  polyA_signal   bGH poly(A) signal (fragment): bovine growth hormone polyadenylation signal
   7522..8110    +  rep_origin     ori: high-copy-number ColE1/pMB1/pBR322/pUC origin of replication
>Addgene plasmid #210372 | GLG1-EGFP | addgene full sequence | sequence record 417477 | Addgene NGS Result
TAATAGTAATCAATTACGGGGTCATTAGTTCATAGCCCATATATGGAGTTCCGCGTTACATAACTTACGG
TAAATGGCCCGCCTGGCTGACCGCCCAACGACCCCCGCCCATTGACGTCAATAATGACGTATGTTCCCAT
AGTAACGCCAATAGGGACTTTCCATTGACGTCAATGGGTGGAGTATTTACGGTAAACTGCCCACTTGGCA
GTACATCAAGTGTATCATATGCCAAGTACGCCCCCTATTGACGTCAATGACGGTAAATGGCCCGCCTGGC
ATTATGCCCAGTACATGACCTTATGGGACTTTCCTACTTGGCAGTACATCTACGTATTAGTCATCGCTAT
TACCATGGTGATGCGGTTTTGGCAGTACATCAATGGGCGTGGATAGCGGTTTGACTCACGGGGATTTCCA
AGTCTCCACCCCATTGACGTCAATGGGAGTTTGTTTTGGCACCAAAATCAACGGGACTTTCCAAAATGTC
GTAACAACTCCGCCCCATTGACGCAAATGGGCGGTAGGCGTGTACGGTGGGAGGTCTATATAAGCAGAGC
TGGTTTAGTGAACCGTCAGATCCGCTAGCGCTACCGGACTCAGATCTCGAGATGGCGGCGTGTGGACGTG
TACGGAGGATGTTCCGCTTGTCGGCGGCGCTGCATCTGCTGCTGCTATTCGCGGCCGGGGCCGAGAAACT
CCCCGGCCAGGGCGTCCACAGCCAGGGCCAGGGTCCCGGGGCCAACTTTGTGTCCTTCGTAGGGCAGGCC
GGAGGCGGCGGCCCGGCGGGTCAGCAGCTGCCCCAGCTGCCTCAGTCATCGCAGCTTCAGCAGCAACAGC
AGCAGCAGCAACAGCAACAGCAGCCTCAGCCGCCGCAGCCGCCTTTCCCGGCGGGTGGGCCTCCGGCCCG
GCGGGGAGGAGCGGGGGCTGGTGGGGGCTGGAAGCTGGCGGAGGAAGAGTCCTGCAGGGAGGACGTGACC
CGCGTGTGCCCTAAGCACACCTGGAGCAACAACCTGGCGGTGCTCGAGTGCCTGCAGGATGTGAGGGAGC
CTGAAAATGAAATTTCTTCAGACTGCAATCATTTGTTGTGGAATTATAAGCTGAACCTAACTACAGATCC
CAAATTTGAATCTGTGGCCAGAGAGGTTTGCAAATCTACTATAACAGAGATTAAAGAATGTGCTGATGAA
CCGGTTGGAAAAGGTTACATGGTTTCCTGCTTGGTGGATCACCGAGGCAACATCACTGAGTATCAGTGTC
ACCAGTACATTACCAAGATGACGGCCATCATTTTTAGTGATTACCGTTTAATCTGTGGCTTCATGGATGA
CTGCAAAAATGACATCAACATTCTGAAATGTGGCAGTATTCGGCTTGGAGAAAAGGATGCACATTCACAA
GGTGAGGTGGTATCATGCTTGGAGAAAGGCCTGGTGAAAGAAGCAGAAGAAAGAGAACCCAAGATTCAAG
TTTCTGAACTCTGCAAGAAAGCCATTCTCCGGGTGGCTGAGCTGTCATCGGATGACTTTCACTTAGACCG
GCATTTATATTTTGCTTGCCGAGATGATCGGGAGCGTTTTTGTGAAAATACACAAGCTGGTGAGGGCAGA
GTGTATAAGTGCCTCTTTAACCATAAATTTGAAGAATCCATGAGTGAAAAGTGTCGAGAAGCACTTACAA
CCCGCCAAAAGCTGATTGCCCAGGATTATAAAGTCAGTTATTCATTGGCCAAATCCTGTAAAAGTGACTT
GAAGAAATACCGGTGCAATGTGGAAAACCTTCCGCGATCGCGTGAAGCCAGGCTCTCCTACTTGTTAATG
TGCCTGGAGTCAGCTGTACACAGAGGGCGACAAGTCAGCAGTGAGTGCCAGGGGGAGATGCTGGATTACC
GACGCATGTTGATGGAAGACTTTTCTCTGAGCCCTGAGATCATCCTAAGCTGTCGGGGGGAGATTGAACA
CCATTGTTCCGGATTACATCGAAAAGGGCGGACCCTACACTGTCTGATGAAAGTAGTTCGAGGGGAGAAG
GGGAACCTTGGAATGAACTGCCAGCAGGCGCTTCAAACACTGATTCAGGAGACTGACCCTGGTGCAGATT
ACCGCATTGATCGAGCTTTGAATGAAGCTTGTGAATCTGTAATCCAGACAGCCTGCAAACATATAAGATC
TGGAGACCCAATGATCTTGTCGTGCCTGATGGAACATTTATACACAGAGAAGATGGTAGAAGACTGTGAA
CACCGTCTCTTAGAGCTGCAGTATTTCATCTCCCGGGATTGGAAGCTGGACCCTGTCCTGTACCGCAAGT
GCCAGGGAGACGCTTCTCGTCTTTGCCACACCCACGGTTGGAATGAGACCAGTGAATTTATGCCTCAGGG
AGCTGTGTTCTCTTGTTTATACAGACACGCCTACCGCACTGAGGAACAGGGAAGGAGGCTCTCACGGGAG
TGCCGAGCTGAAGTCCAAAGGATCCTACACCAGCGTGCCATGGATGTCAAGCTGGATCCTGCCCTCCAGG
ATAAGTGCCTGATTGATCTGGGAAAATGGTGCAGTGAGAAAACAGAGACTGGACAGGAGCTGGAGTGCCT
TCAGGACCATCTGGATGACTTGGTGGTGGAGTGTAGAGATATAGTTGGCAACCTCACTGAGTTAGAATCA
GAGGATATTCAAATAGAAGCCTTGCTGATGAGAGCCTGTGAGCCCATAATTCAGAACTTCTGCCACGATG
TGGCAGATAACCAGATAGACTCTGGGGACCTGATGGAGTGTCTGATACAGAACAAACACCAGAAGGACAT
GAACGAGAAGTGTGCCATCGGAGTTACCCACTTCCAGCTGGTGCAGATGAAGGATTTTCGGTTTTCTTAC
AAGTTTAAAATGGCCTGCAAGGAGGACGTGTTGAAGCTTTGCCCAAACATAAAAAAGAAGGTGGACGTGG
TGATCTGCCTGAGCACGACCGTGCGCAATGACACTCTGCAGGAAGCCAAGGAGCACAGGGTGTCCCTGAA
GTGCCGCAGGCAGCTCCGTGTGGAGGAGCTGGAGATGACGGAGGACATCCGCTTGGAGCCAGATCTATAC
GAAGCCTGCAAGAGTGACATCAAAAACTTCTGTTCCGCTGTGCAATATGGCAACGCTCAGATTATCGAAT
GTCTGAAAGAAAACAAGAAGCAGCTAAGCACCCGCTGCCACCAAAAAGTATTTAAGCTGCAGGAGACAGA
GATGATGGACCCAGAGCTAGACTACACCCTCATGAGGGTCTGTAAGCAGATGATAAAGAGGTTCTGTCCG
GAAGCAGATTCTAAAACCATGTTGCAGTGCTTGAAGCAAAATAAAAACAGTGAATTGATGGATCCCAAAT
GCAAACAGATGATAACCAAGCGCCAGATCACCCAGAACACAGATTACCGCTTAAACCCCATGTTAAGAAA
AGCCTGTAAAGCTGACATTCCTAAATTCTGTCACGGTATCCTGACTAAGGCCAAGGATGATTCAGAATTA
GAAGGACAAGTCATCTCTTGCCTGAAGCTGAGATATGCTGACCAGCGCCTGTCTTCAGACTGTGAAGACC
AGATCCGAATCATTATCCAGGAGTCCGCCCTGGACTACCGCCTGGATCCTCAGCTCCAGCTGCACTGCTC
AGACGAGATCTCCAGTCTATGTGCTGAAGAAGCAGCAGCCCAAGAGCAGACAGGTCAGGTGGAGGAGTGC
CTCAAGGTCAACCTGCTCAAGATCAAAACAGAATTGTGTAAAAAGGAAGTGCTAAACATGCTGAAGGAAA
GCAAAGCAGACATCTTTGTTGACCCGGTACTTCATACTGCTTGTGCCCTGGACATTAAACACCACTGCGC
AGCCATCACCCCTGGCCGCGGGCGTCAAATGTCCTGTCTCATGGAAGCACTGGAGGATAAGCGGGTGAGG
TTACAGCCCGAGTGCAAAAAGCGCCTCAATGACCGGATTGAGATGTGGAGTTACGCAGCAAAGGTGGCCC
CAGCAGATGGCTTCTCTGATCTTGCCATGCAAGTAATGACGTCTCCATCTAAGAACTACATTCTCTCTGT
GATCAGTGGGAGCATCTGTATATTGTTCCTGATTGGCCTGATGTGTGGACGGATCACCAAGCGAGTGACA
CGAGAGCTCAAGGACAGGGCGGATCCACCGGTCGCCACCATGGTGAGCAAGGGCGAGGAGCTGTTCACCG
GGGTGGTGCCCATCCTGGTCGAGCTGGACGGCGACGTAAACGGCCACAAGTTCAGCGTGTCCGGCGAGGG
CGAGGGCGATGCCACCTACGGCAAGCTGACCCTGAAGTTCATCTGCACCACCGGCAAGCTGCCCGTGCCC
TGGCCCACCCTCGTGACCACCCTGACCTACGGCGTGCAGTGCTTCAGCCGCTACCCCGACCACATGAAGC
AGCACGACTTCTTCAAGTCCGCCATGCCCGAAGGCTACGTCCAGGAGCGCACCATCTTCTTCAAGGACGA
CGGCAACTACAAGACCCGCGCCGAGGTGAAGTTCGAGGGCGACACCCTGGTGAACCGCATCGAGCTGAAG
GGCATCGACTTCAAGGAGGACGGCAACATCCTGGGGCACAAGCTGGAGTACAACTACAACAGCCACAACG
TCTATATCATGGCCGACAAGCAGAAGAACGGCATCAAGGTGAACTTCAAGATCCGCCACAACATCGAGGA
CGGCAGCGTGCAGCTCGCCGACCACTACCAGCAGAACACCCCCATCGGCGACGGCCCCGTGCTGCTGCCC
GACAACCACTACCTGAGCACCCAGTCCAAGCTGAGCAAAGACCCCAACGAGAAGCGCGATCACATGGTCC
TGCTGGAGTTCGTGACCGCCGCCGGGATCACTCTCGGCATGGACGAGCTGTACAAGTAAAGCGGCCGCGA
CTCTAGATCATAATCAGCCATACCACATTTGTAGAGGTTTTACTTGCTTTAAAAAACCTCCCACACCTCC
CCCTGAACCTGAAACATAAAATGAATGCAATTGTTGTTGTTAACTTGTTTATTGCAGCTTATAATGGTTA
CAAATAAAGCAATAGCATCACAAATTTCACAAATAAAGCATTTTTTTCACTGCATTCTAGTTGTGGTTTG
TCCAAACTCATCAATGTATCTTAAGGCGTAAATTGTAAGCGTTAATATTTTGTTAAAATTCGCGTTAAAT
TTTTGTTAAATCAGCTCATTTTTTAACCAATAGGCCGAAATCGGCAAAATCCCTTATAAATCAAAAGAAT
AGACCGAGATAGGGT
[37 nt withheld, positions 5266-5302]
AAAGAACGTGGACTCCAACGTCAAAGG
[49 nt withheld, positions 5330-5378]
T
[91 nt withheld, positions 5380-5470]
G
[124 nt withheld, positions 5472-5595]
CAGGTGGCACTTTTCGGGGAAATGTGCGCGGAACCCCTATTTGTTTATTTTTCTAAATACATTCAAATAT
GTATCCGCTCATGAGACAATAACCCTGATAAATGCTTCAATAATATTGAAAAAGGAAGAGTCCTGAGGCG
GAAAGAACCAGCTGTGGAATGTGTGTCAGTTAGGGTGTGGAAAGTCCCCAGGCTCCCCAGCAGGCAGAAG
TATGCAAAGCATGCATCTCAATTAGTCAGCAACCAGGTGTGGAAAGTCCCCAGGCTCCCCAGCAGGCAGA
AGTATGCAAAGCATGCATCTCAATTAGTCAGCAACCATAGTCCCGCCCCTAACTCCGCCCATCCCGCCCC
TAACTCCGCCCAGTTCCGCCCATTCTCCGCCCCATGGCTGACTAATTTTTTTTATTTATGCAGAGGCCGA
GGCCGCCTCGGCCTCTGAGCTATTCCAGAAGTAGTGAGGAGGCTTTTTTGGAGGCCTAGGCTTTTGCAAA
GATCGATCAAGAGACAGGATGAGGATCGTTTCGCATGATTGAACAAGATGGATTGCACGCAGGTTCTCCG
GCCGCTTGGGTGGAGAGGCTATTCGGCTATGACTGGGCACAACAGACAATCGGCTGCTCTGATGCCGCCG
TGTTCCGGCTGTCAGCGCAGGGGCGCCCGGTTCTTTTTGTCAAGACCGACCTGTCCGGTGCCCTGAATGA
ACTGCAAGACGAGGCAGCGCGGCTATCGTGGCTGGCCACGACGGGCGTTCCTTGCGCAGCTGTGCTCGAC
GTTGTCACTGAAGCGGGAAGGGACTGGCTGCTATTGGGCGAAGTGCCGGGGCAGGATCTCCTGTCATCTC
ACCTTGCTCCTGCCGAGAAAGTATCCATCATGGCTGATGCAATGCGGCGGCTGCATACGCTTGATCCGGC
TACCTGCCCATTCGACCACCAAGCGAAACATCGCATCGAGCGAGCACGTACTCGGATGGAAGCCGGTCTT
GTCGATCAGGATGATCTGGACGAAGAGCATCAGGGGCTCGCGCCAGCCGAACTGTTCGCCAGGCTCAAGG
CGAGCATGCCCGACGGCGAGGATCTCGTCGTGACCCATGGCGATGCCTGCTTGCCGAATATCATGGTGGA
AAATGGCCGCTTTTCTGGATTCATCGACTGTGGCCGGCTGGGTGTGGCGGACCGCTATCAGGACATAGCG
TTGGCTACCCGTGATATTGCTGAAGAGCTTGGCGGCGAATGGGCTGACCGCTTCCTCGTGCTTTACGGTA
TCGCCGCTCCCGATTCGCAGCGCATCGCCTTCTATCGCCTTCTTGACGAGTTCTTCTGAGCGGGACTCTG
GGGTTCGAAATGACCGACCAAGCGACGCCCAACCTGCCATCACGAGATTTCGATTCCACCGCCGCCTTCT
ATGAAAGGTTGGGCTTCGGAATCGTTTTCCGGGACGCCGGCTGGATGATCCTCCAGCGCGGGGATCTCAT
GCTGGAGTTCTTCGCCCACCCTAGGGGGAGGCTAACTGAAACACGGAAGGAGACAATACCGGAAGGAACC
CGCGCTATGACGGCAATAAAAAGACAGAATAAAACGCACGGTGTTGGGTCGTTTGTTCATAAACGCGGGG
TTCGGTCCCAGGGCTGGCACTCTGTCGATACCCCACCGAGACCCCATTGGGGCCAATACGCCCGCGTTTC
TTCCTTTTCCCCACCCCACCCCCCAAGTTCGGGTGAAGGCCCAGGGCTCGCAGCCAACGTCGGGGCGGCA
GGCCCTGCCATAGCCTCAGGTTACTCATATATACTTTAGATTGATTTAAAACTTCATTTTTAATTTAAAA
GGATCTAGGTGAAGATCCTTTTTGATAATCTCATGACCAAAATCCCTTAACGTGAGTTTTCGTTCCACTG
AGCGTCAGACCCCGTAGAAAAGATCAAAGGATCTTCTTGAGATCCTTTTTTTCTGCGCGTAATCTGCTGC
TTGCAAACAAAAAAACCACCGCTACCAGCGGTGGTTTGTTTGCCGGATCAAGAGCTACCAACTCTTTTTC
CGAAGGTAACTGGCTTCAGCAGAGCGCAGATACCAAATACTGTTCTTCTAGTGTAGCCGTAGTTAGGCCA
CCACTTCAAGAACTCTGTAGCACCGCCTACATACCTCGCTCTGCTAATCCTGTTACCAGTGGCTGCTGCC
AGTGGCGATAAGTCGTGTCTTACCGGGTTGGACTCAAGACGATAGTTACCGGATAAGGCGCAGCGGTCGG
GCTGAACGGGGGGTTCGTGCACACAGCCCAGCTTGGAGCGAACGACCTACACCGAACTGAGATACCTACA
GCGTGAGCTATGAGAAAGCGCCACGCTTCCCGAAGGGAGAAAGGCGGACAGGTATCCGGTAAGCGGCAGG
GTCGGAACAGGAGAGCGCACGAGGGAGCTTCCAGGGGGAAACGCCTGGTATCTTTATAGTCCTGTCGGGT
TTCGCCACCTCTGACTTGAGCGTCGATTTTTGTGATGCTCGTCAGGGGGGCGGAGCCTATGGAAAAACGC
CAGCAACGCGGCCTTTTTACGGTTCCTGGCCTTTTGCTGGCCTTTTGCTCACATGTTCTTTCCTGCGTTA
TCCCCTGATTCTGTGGATAACCGTATTACCGCCATGCATTAGTTAT
